Addgene plasmid #49521: pGMCtN-TSC10M1-sspB
Purpose: Nourseothricin resistant; expresses sspB under the control of a promoter containing PtetO and constitutively expressses single-chain TetR10 (tsc10); integrates into mycobacteriophage att-Tweety site
Depositing lab: Dirk Schnappinger. Depositing organization: Cornell University. Publication: A genetic strategy to identify targets for the development of drugs that prevent bacterial persistence. Kim JH, O'Brien KM, Sharma R, Boshoff HI, Rehren G, Chakraborty S, Wallach JB, Monteleone M, Wilson DJ, Aldrich CC, Barry CE 3rd, Rhee KY, Ehrt S, Schnappinger D. Proc Natl Acad Sci U S A. 2013 Nov 4. 10.1073/pnas.1315860110 PubMed 24191058.
Backbone
  Vector backbone: pDE43-MCtN
  Backbone size w/o insert (bp): 3761
  Total vector size (bp): 6215
Growth in bacteria
  Bacterial resistance: Nourseothricin (clonNat), 50 μg/mL
  Growth temperature: 37°C
  Growth strain: Mach1
  Copy number: Low Copy
Gene/Insert
  Gene/Insert name: TSC10M1-sspB
  Insert size (bp): 2454
  Cloning method: Gateway Cloning
  Sequencing primers: 5′ n/a; 3′ n/a
Resource information
  A portion of this plasmid was derived from a plasmid made by: Contains a fragment amplified by PCR from pTTP1A, a plasmid Dr. Dirk Schnappinger obtained from Dr. Graham Hatfull at University of Pittsburgh under a material transfer agreement. University of Pittsburgh has granted permission to Cornell University for depositing pGMCtN-TSC10M1-sspB and pGMCtK-TSC10M1-sspB into Addgene.
Terms and licenses: Academic/Nonprofit Terms; Industry Terms: Not Available to Industry
How to cite: pGMCtN-TSC10M1-sspB was a gift from Dirk Schnappinger (Addgene plasmid # 49521 ; http://n2t.net/addgene:49521 ; RRID:Addgene_49521)
