[The description below was written by a language model from this plasmid's Addgene catalogue record and pLannotate feature annotations shown in this document.]
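Description:
pGMCtN-TSC10M1-sspB is a mycobacterial integrating plasmid of about 6.2 kb, built on the pDE43-MCtN backbone by multisite Gateway cloning. It is propagated in E. coli from a ColE1/pMB1-type origin. The automated annotation labels this origin high-copy, whereas the catalogue entry lists the plasmid as low copy. Selection is with nourseothricin, through a Streptomyces noursei nat1 acetyltransferase gene followed by an rrnB T1 terminator. According to the record, the plasmid integrates into the mycobacteriophage Tweety attachment site and carries a fragment derived from a Tweety integration vector. The integrase and attP region are not annotated in the feature table and presumably lie in the large unannotated stretch between the resistance gene and the Gateway cassette.

The roughly 2.45 kb insert is bounded and subdivided by attB4, attB1, attB2 and attB3 sites, which mark the three modules joined in the Gateway assembly. The first module holds two tandem tetR coding sequences on the reverse strand. These correspond to the single-chain TetR10 (tsc10), in which two TetR units are fused into one polypeptide, and which the record says is expressed constitutively. The second module is a promoter containing tet operators; the short hits to "tight TRE" are simply matches to those tetO sequences, not a mammalian promoter. The third module is E. coli sspB, encoding the adaptor that delivers ssrA-type tagged proteins to the ClpXP protease.

The plasmid thus places SspB production under tetracycline-responsive control. This allows regulated proteolytic depletion of target proteins carrying an SspB-dependent degradation tag, which fits the associated study's aim of identifying drug targets relevant to bacterial persistence. The record does not state whether inducer turns sspB on or off with this TetR variant.
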