Features (pLannotate 1.2.2; 15 found; start..end, strand, type, name):
    267..855     -  rep_origin     ori: high-copy-number ColE1/pMB1/pBR322/pUC origin of replication
    932..1018    -  terminator     rrnB T1 terminator: Escherichia coli rrnB; transcription terminator T1 from the E. coli rrnB gene
   1063..1632    -  CDS            NrsR: nourseothricin acetyltransferase; Streptomyces noursei nat1; confers resistance to nourseothricin
   3428..3445    +  misc_feature   MCS (fragment): multiple cloning site
   3572..3637    +  rep_origin     RSF ori (fragment): Plasmids containing the RSF 1030 origin of replication can be propagated in E. coli cells that contain additional plasmids with compatible origins.
   3697..3717    +  protein_bind   attB4: mutant version of attB; core recombination site for the Gateway® BP reaction BP Clonase™
   3756..4373    -  CDS            tetR: TETR2_ECOLX - Experimental evidence at protein level: Swiss-Prot protein existence level 1. TetR is the repressor of the tetracycline resistance element; its N-terminal region forms a helix-turn-helix structure and binds DNA. Binding of tetracycline to TetR reduces the repressor affinity for the tetracycline resistance gene (tetA) promoter operator sites. From Escherichia coli.
   4458..5075    -  CDS            tetR: TETR2_ECOLX - Experimental evidence at protein level: Swiss-Prot protein existence level 1. TetR is the repressor of the tetracycline resistance element; its N-terminal region forms a helix-turn-helix structure and binds DNA. Binding of tetracycline to TetR reduces the repressor affinity for the tetracycline resistance gene (tetA) promoter operator sites. From Escherichia coli.
   5245..5269    +  protein_bind   attB1: mutant version of attB; recombination site for the Gateway® BP reaction BP Clonase™
   5358..5462    +  CDS            Y4104_STRCO (fragment): Protein inferred from homology: Swiss-Prot protein existence level 3. From Streptomyces coelicolor (strain ATCC BAA-471 / A3(2) / M145).
   5520..5539    +  promoter       tight TRE promoter (fragment): Tet-responsive promoter PTight, consisting of seven tet operator sequences followed by the minimal CMV promoter
   5546..5563    +  promoter       tight TRE promoter (fragment): Tet-responsive promoter PTight, consisting of seven tet operator sequences followed by the minimal CMV promoter
   5661..5681    -  protein_bind   attB2: mutant version of attB; core recombination site for the Gateway® BP reaction BP Clonase™
   5710..6204    +  CDS            sspB (sequence withheld): SSPB_ECOLI - Experimental evidence at protein level: Swiss-Prot protein existence level 1. Also stimulates degradation of the N-terminus of RseA (residues 1-108, alone or in complex with sigma-E) by ClpX-ClpP in a non-ssrA-mediated fashion. From Escherichia coli (strain K12).
   6211..13      -  protein_bind   attB3 (across the origin): mutant version of attB; core recombination site for the Gateway® BP reaction BP Clonase™
>Addgene plasmid #49521 | pGMCtN-TSC10M1-sspB | depositor full sequence | sequence record 73901 | pGMCtN-TSC10M1-sspB sequence 6218 bps
TTATACATAGTTGCTTAAGCTGCAGGGGACCCTAGAGGTCCCCTTTTTTATTTTAAAAATTTTTTATAAC
CGGTAAGAAGTCCAACACGCCGCTCCTCCCCGATGTTGCGTAGCCGCTTCAAGCTTAAGCAACGGCCCCA
GTGAGTAGCGACTTTGGATCCGGTACCCGCAACGGTCAACCAGCGTCTACGCGTTTCACTGGCCGACATG
TGAGCAAAAGGCCAGCAAAAGGCCAGGAACCGTAAAAAGGCCGCGTTGCTGGCGTTTTTCCATAGGCTCC
GCCCCCCTGACGAGCATCACAAAAATCGACGCTCAAGTCAGAGGTGGCGAAACCCGACAGGACTATAAAG
ATACCAGGCGTTTCCCCCTGGAAGCTCCCTCGTGCGCTCTCCTGTTCCGACCCTGCCGCTTACCGGATAC
CTGTCCGCCTTTCTCCCTTCGGGAAGCGTGGCGCTTTCTCAATGCTCACGCTGTAGGTATCTCAGTTCGG
TGTAGGTCGTTCGCTCCAAGCTGGGCTGTGTGCACGAACCCCCCGTTCAGCCCGACCGCTGCGCCTTATC
CGGTAACTATCGTCTTGAGTCCAACCCGGTAAGACACGACTTATCGCCACTGGCAGCAGCCACTGGTAAC
AGGATTAGCAGAGCGAGGTATGTAGGCGGTGCTACAGAGTTCTTGAAGTGGTGGCCTAACTACGGCTACA
CTAGAAGGACAGTATTTGGTATCTGCGCTCTGCTGAAGCCAGTTACCTTCGGAAAAAGAGTTGGTAGCTC
TTGATCCGGCAAACAAACCACCGCTGGTAGCGGTGGTTTTTTTGTTTGCAAGCAGCAGATTACGCGCAGA
AAAAAAGGATCTCAAGAAGATCCTTTGATCTTTTCTACGGGGTCTGACGCTCAGTGGAACTAGTCGCAAC
GTTCAAATCCGCTCCCGGCGGATTTGTCCTACTCAGGAGAGCGTTCACCGACAAACAACAGATAAAACGA
AAGGCCCAGTCTTTCGACTGAGCCTTTCGTTTTATTTGATGCCTGGCAGTTCCCTACTCTCGCATGGGGA
GAGATGCATCTATCAGGGGCAGGGCATGCTCATGTAGAGCGCCTGCTCGCCGTCCGAGGCGGTGCCGTCG
TACAGGGCGGTGTCCAGGCCGCAGAGGGTGAACCCCATCCGCCGGTACGCGTGGATCGCCGGTGCGTTGA
CGTTGGTGACCTCCAGCCAGAGGTGCCCGGCGCCCCGCTCGCGGGCGAACTCCGTCGCGAGCCCCATCAA
CGCGCGCCCGACCCCGTGCCCCCGGTGCTCCGGGGCGACCTCGATGTCCTCGACGGTCAGCCGGCGGTTC
CAGCCGGAGTACGAGACGACCACGAAGCCCGCCAGGTCGCCGTCGTCCCCGTACGCGACGAACGTCCGGG
AGTCCGGGTCGCCGTCCTCCCCGGCGTCCGATTCGTCGTCCGATTCGTCGTCGGGGAACACCTTGGTCAG
GGGCGGGTCCACCGGCACCTCCCGCAGGGTGAAGCCGTCCCCGGTGGCGGTGACGCGGAAGACGGTGTCG
GTGGTGAAGGACCCATCCAGTGCCTCGATGGCCTCGGCGTCCCCCGGGACACTGGTGCGGTACCGGTAAG
CCGTGTCGTCAAGAGTGGTCATATGTATATCTCCTTCGCATGCCTCCCAGATTATATCACTCGAGCTAGC
TGGTGTCAAGGCGCGCCTGCAGGTCGAGATTTACAGTCGGTCGCCTACGCAAACGTCGATGGGAGCAGTT
CGGACAGCCCCTGCATGGCCTCCAGATGCCTCGCCCGATCCGCATGCGCATAGATCCGCTGCGCATCCAC
ACTCGCATGACCCAAGATCTCCATACGCGTTTGCTCATCCACACCCGCTGCGCGCAGCAATGTCGAGGTG
GTGTGCCGCGAGTTGTGCGGCGGTAACGACTCGGTTGGACCGATCACCCCAGCAGCGCGGAACACGCCAC
GCCACACGTCGTAGTCCGAACGGGGATCGATCGGCTTCCCCTCCTTGTGCCACACCAAGTCATGCGGATT
GTCGGTGCGGAGTTTCTGCATCGCCACATACAACGGCGGCAACAACGGAACCTCACGCCAACCAGCGTCC
GTCTTCGGCCGGGTGAACAACAACGACCCCTCACATTCCTGATACTCGAAATGCGCCGGCAGGTCCCACC
GGGACTGCGGGCATGCCCATGCCCGTGTCTTCCCGCAAGGCCAGTACGGGGGTTTCTTGGGCATACGGTC
GGGCCGGGACAGCGGTGACGGTTCGGGTAGAGGATCCCCACAGCCGTGGACGCGGGTTTCCGATTGCAAC
TGCCAAGCGATGGTGATCCATCCCTGAGCGGGGTTGTCGACGTAGGGCCAGCGCAGGCCGAGGAGTTCCC
CACGGCGGGCGCCCGTCAGGAAACCGGCGGCGATCCGCACCGCATCCGGTTCGTCGCACACCTGGAACGC
GGTGTGAATGATGTGCTGCGCCACGTCCGCCGGGAAGCCGTTGCGTTTCTTCTTCCGGTACTCGGGCTTG
TCGACCAATGCGGCCACATTCCTGGTCGCCACACCCTCCGCTACCGCATCGTCCAAGGCTTTCTGGACGA
TGACATGGACCAGCTCGGCGGTGCGGGAGGCCCCGATCTCGGAGTGCAGGTCCCGCACATGCTGCGGGGT
GAGTTTGTCGATGCGTTTCGCGCCGAGGATCGGGTTGATGTGGTTGTGGATGGCGGCCCGGTAGTCGTTG
AGGACGCCGGGGCGGACTTTACGTTTGGCGTGGATGTTGTCGATCCAGTGCAGCATCCACTTCTCCACAG
TTGTGGATGAGGTGGTGGCGATGCGGCCCTCTTCGACGTCGCGGCGGAGTTGTTTGAGTTTGGCCATGGC
GGTGTTGCGGTCAACGGAGGACACCCATTTGTAGCGGCGGTTGCCGTTGCGGTCTGGGGGTAGTTCTACT
CGTCCCATCCATTTGCCGTCGGCGCGTTGGAAGAACGCTCCGTCTCCGCGGGTTCTGCGTTTCTTAGTTG
CCATCGTTTTCCCTCCCAGGGGGTCACCCTACGGTTCACCCTACGGTGCTGCGCAGCATTACGCAGAATT
GCGCAGTATCGGGGGTCTACCTGCGGGTTTGACAACGTTTCTCCTGGTATGCAGCCTATCAACCGCTGAC
TCTTAATCAGCGGGTCGGGGGTTCGAAACCCTCACGGCGCACAGGTCAGAGGCCATAAGCCTCAGAGGGG
ATCACCCTAAAGGTAACCCTATAGGGGTTTTCACTGGTCCTACATGTCGTCGCGCCGTCGTACTCTCTTT
TCATAGGGGAGCATGAGGATCCAACTGAGCTTGCTGTGCCTTCGATTGAGCGGTTGAAGCATCTGGAGCG
TCGGCGGACAGCGATCACGGTTCCCAACGATGGCTGAAAGAAGGATGAAATGACTGCACTCATCGATAAG
CTTCGAATTCTGCAGCTGGATCCATGGATATCTAGTGTTAACTATTTAATTGGGGACCCTAGAGGTCCCC
TTTTTTATTTTAAAAATTTTTTCNAAGGGGACCTCTAGGGTCCCCAGCTGGCTAGCGAGTCATGAGGTNA
CCATGTTCTTTCCTGCGTTATCCCCTGATTCTGTGGATAACCGTATTACCGCCTTTGAGTGAGCTGATAC
CAGCGGATAACAATTTCACACAGGAAACAGCTATGACCATGATTACGCCAAGCTATCAACTTTGTATAGA
AAAGTTGCAGCTGGCTAGCGAGTCATGAGGTCACCATGGTCATTAGGAGCCGCTCTCGCACTTCAGCTGC
TTCTCCAAGCCGCAGATGATCAGCTCCAGGCCGAACAAGAAGGCCGGCTCGGCGCCCTGGTGGTCGAACA
GCTCGATGGCCTGGCGCAGCAACGGCGGCATGCTGTCGGTGGTCGGGGTCTCGCGCTCCTCCTTGGCGAC
CTGGTGCTCCTGGTCCTCCAACACGCAGCCCAGGGTGAAGTGGCCCACGGCCGACAGGGCGTACAACGCG
TTCTCCAGCGAGAAGCCCTGCTGGCACAGGAAGGCCAACTGGTTCTCCAGGGTCTCGTACTGCTTCTCGG
TCGGCCGGGTGCCCAGGTGCACCTTGGCGCCGTCGCGGTGGCTCAGCAAGGCGCAGCGGAAGCTCTTGGC
GTTGTTGCGCAGGAAGTCCTGCCAGCTCTCGCCCTCCAGCGGGCAGAAGTGGGTGTGGTGGCGGTCCAAC
ATCTCGATGGCCAGGGCGTCGAGCAGGGCCCGCTTGTTCTTGACGTGCCAGTACAGGGTCGGCTGCTCGA
CGCCCAGCTTCTGGGCCAGCTTGCGGGTGGTCAGGCCCTCGATGCCGACCTCGTTCAGCAGCTCCAGGGC
GGAGTTGATGACCTTGGACTTGTCCAGGCGGGATCTAGAGCCACCTCCGCCCGATCCGCCACCTCCAGAG
CCTCCACCGCCAGAACCGCCTCCACCGGATCCACCGCCTCCTGAGTCGCCCGACTCACACTTCAACTGCT
TCTCCAGCCCACAAATGATGAGTTCCAAACCGAACAGGAACGCGGGCTCCGCACCCTGATGATCGAAGAG
CTCGATCGCCTGCCGGAGCAGCGGGGGCATCGAATCCGTGGTGGGCGTCTCCCGCTCTTCCTTCGCCACC
TGATGTTCTTGGTCTTCGAGGACGCACCCCAGCGTGAAATGCCCGACCGCGCTCAGCGCATACAGGGCGT
TCTCGAGGGAGAACCCTTGCTGACACAAGAACGCGAGCTGGTTCTCGAGCGTTTCATACTGCTTCTCCGT
GGGCCGCGTACCGAGATGGACCTTCGCCCCGTCCCGATGGGAGAGGAGCGCACACCGGAAGGACTTCGCG
TTGTTCCGGAGGAAGTCTTGCCACGACTCCCCTTCCAAGGGACAGAAGTGCGTATGATGCCGGTCGAGCA
TTTCGATCGCGAGCGCATCCAGCAACGCGCGCTTGTTCTTCACATGCCAATACAACGTGGGTTGCTCCAC
GCCCAACTTCTGCGCGAGCTTCCGGGTCGTCAACCCTTCGATGCCCACCTCATTCAACAGTTCCAACGCG
CTGTTGATCACCTTGCTCTTATCCAACCGCGACATTGCGAAGTGATTCCTCCTGATGGTACTGGTACCGG
ATCCGTGGCAGGAGGGTCGCCTGCGTCGGCAACTCGCCCAGGCTACACGAGAGCCCTCGACTGCGAAAAT
GCCGACCAGGCACCACCGCACTCCAGGCTTAACCCGGTGCGACGATCCAATATTACGAGATCTGACAAGT
TTGTACAAAAAAGCAGGCTACCAGGCCTAGATCTGGGGACCCTAGAGGTCCCCTTTTTTATTTTAAAAAT
TTTTTCACGTGCCAGCCGATTGGACTAGAAATATTGGATCGTCGGCACCGTCACGGCCGTGGGAGGCGGC
ACGATCCGCGACGTGATGATCGGCCGCATCCCCACGGTGCTGCGCAGTGAGCTCTACGCCATCCCGGCGT
TGATCTGTGCGTTCGCACGCACAGGCCCGGTGTGAGAAGGGTCTCTGACGAGCGGGAGAACTCCCTATCA
GTGATAGAGTTTGTCCTCCCTATCAGTGATAGATAGGCTCTGGGAGTACCCGTGTGTACGACCAGCACGG
CATACATCATTTCGACGCCGAGAGATTCGCCGCCCGAAATGAGCACGATCCGCATGCACCCAGCTTTCTT
GTACAAAGTGGGCTCGAGGCATGCGAAGGAGATATACAT
[495 nt withheld, positions 5710-6204]
TAATAGCAACTTTA
