>Addgene plasmid #49521 | pGMCtN-TSC10M1-sspB | addgene partial sequence | sequence record 76218 | pGMCtN-R
ACCTCTAGGGTCCCCTGCAGCTTAAGCAACTATGTATAATAAAGTTGCTATTA
[495 nt withheld, positions 54-548]
ATGTATATCTCCTTCGCATGCCTCGAGCCCACTTTGTACAAGAAAGCTGGGTGCATGCGGATCGTGCTCA
TTTCGGGCGGCGAATCTCTCGGCGTCGAAATGATGTATGCCGTGCTGGTCGTACACACGGGTACTCCCAG
A
