>Addgene plasmid #49521 | pGMCtN-TSC10M1-sspB | addgene partial sequence | sequence record 76238 | M13pUC-Rev 5'-AGCGGATAACAATTTCACACAGG-3'
TTACGCCAAGCTATCAACTTTGTATAGAAAAGTTGCAGCTGGCTAGCGAGTCATGAGGTCACCATGGTCA
TTAGGAGCCGCTCTCGCACTTCAGCTGCTTCTCCAAGCCGCAGATGATCAGCTCCAGGCCGAACAAGAAG
GCCGGCTCGGCGCCCTGGTGGTCGAACAGCTCGATGGCCTGGCGCAGCAACGGCGGCATGCTGTCGGTGG
TCGGGGTCTCGCGCTCCTCCTTGGCGACCTGGTGCTCCTGGTCCTCCAACACGCAGCCCAGGGTGAAGTG
GCCCACGGCCGACAGGGCGTACAACGCGTTCTCCAGCGAGAAGCCCTGCTGGCACAGGAAGGCCAACTGG
TTCTCCAGGGTCTCGTACTGCTTCTCGGTCGGCCGGGTGCCCAGGTGCACCTTGGCGCCGTCGCGGTGGC
TCAGCAAGGCGCAGCGGAAGCTCTTGGCGTTGTTGCGCAGGAAGTCCTGCCAGCTCTCGCCCTCCAGCGG
GCAGAAGTGGGTGTGGTGGCGGTCCAACATCTCGATGGCCAGGGCGTCGAGCAGGGCCCGCTTGTTCTTG
ACGTGCCAGTACAGGGTCGGCTGCTCGACGCCCAGCTTCTGGGCCAGCTTGCGGGTGGTCAGGCCCTCGA
TGCCGACCTCGTTCAGCAGCTCCAGGGCGGAGTTGATGACCTTGGACTTGTCCAGGCGGGATCTAGAGCC
ACCTCCGCCCGATCCGCCACCTCCAGAGCCTCCACCGCCAGAACCGCCTCCACCGGATCCACCGCCTCCT
GAGTCGCCCGACTCACACTTCAACTGCTTCTCCAGCCCACAAATGATGAGTTCCAAACCGAACAGGAACG
CGGGCTCCGCACCCTGATGATCGAAGAGCTCGATCGCCTGCCGGAGCAGCGGGGGCATCGAATCCGTGGT
GGGCGTCTCCCGCTCTTCCTTC
